Addgene plasmid #143116: TFORF1430
Purpose: Lentiviral vector for overexpressing transcription factor ORFs with unique 24-bp barcodes. Barcodes facilitate identification of transcription factors in pooled screens.
Depositing lab: Feng Zhang. Depositing organization: Broad Institute. Publication: A transcription factor atlas of directed differentiation. Joung J, Ma S, Tay T, Geiger-Schuller KR, Kirchgatterer PC, Verdine VK, Guo B, Arias-Garcia MA, Allen WE, Singh A, Kuksenko O, Abudayyeh OO, Gootenberg JS, Fu Z, Macrae RK, Buenrostro JD, Regev A, Zhang F. Cell. 2023 Jan 5;186(1):209-229.e26. doi: 10.1016/j.cell.2022.11.026. PubMed 36608654.
Backbone
  Vector backbone: pLX_TRC317
  Backbone manufacturer: Broad Institute Genetic Perturbation Platform
  Backbone size w/o insert (bp): 8264
  Vector type: Mammalian Expression, Lentiviral
  Selectable markers: Puromycin
Growth in bacteria
  Bacterial resistance: Ampicillin, 100 μg/mL
  Growth temperature: 37°C
  Growth strain: NEB Stable
  Copy number: High Copy
Gene/Insert
  Gene/Insert name: NFKBIB
  Species: H. sapiens (human)
  Insert size (bp): 914
  Entrez Gene: NFKBIB (a.k.a. IKBB, TRIP9)
  Promoter: EF1a
  Cloning method: Unknown
  Sequencing primers: 5′ GGGTGGAGACTGAAGTTAGGCCAG; 3′ CACATAGCGTAAAAGGAGCAACATAG
Terms and licenses: Academic/Nonprofit Terms; Industry Terms: Not Available to Industry
Depositor comments: NM_001243116,ENST00000392079 . The transcription factor ORF portion of this plasmid was synthesized by Genewiz. Please test multiple small colonies in case of plasmid recombination. To make this collection available in a timely manner, a portion of this collection was not fully sequenced by Addgene. If an Addgene verified full plasmid sequence is not available, please contact us prior to placing an order to request the full sequence.
How to cite: TFORF1430 was a gift from Feng Zhang (Addgene plasmid # 143116 ; http://n2t.net/addgene:143116 ; RRID:Addgene_143116)
