[The description below was written by a language model from this plasmid's Addgene catalogue record and pLannotate feature annotations shown in this document.]
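Description:
TFORF1430 is a lentiviral mammalian expression plasmid built on the pLX_TRC317 backbone and belongs to a barcoded library of transcription factor open reading frames. It carries the human NFKBIB coding sequence (also known as IKBB or TRIP9), an inhibitor that binds NF-κB and retains it in the cytoplasm. The ORF was made synthetically and corresponds to a specific annotated transcript isoform. In the 9,178-nt sequenced record the annotation matches NFKBIB over about 825 bp, somewhat less than the 914-bp insert listed in the catalogue. The remainder presumably covers flanking sequence and the unique 24-bp barcode, which is not annotated as a feature. In bacteria the plasmid is maintained through a high-copy ColE1/pUC origin and an ampicillin resistance gene. An f1 origin and residual lac/T7/T3 cloning-vector elements are also present.

The viral cassette follows a third-generation, self-inactivating design. An RSV promoter replaces the U3 region of a truncated HIV-1 5' LTR to drive genomic RNA production in packaging cells. It is followed by the Ψ packaging signal with a gag fragment, the RRE for Rev-dependent nuclear export, a cPPT/CTS, and a ΔU3 3' LTR with a downstream SV40 polyadenylation signal. Within the provirus, an SV40 promoter expresses puromycin N-acetyltransferase for selection of transduced cells. A separate EF-1α promoter drives constitutive expression of NFKBIB, and a downstream WPRE enhances transcript expression. The construct is intended for overexpression of this factor, either individually or in pooled screens, where the barcode identifies which ORF a cell received. The depositor notes that the plasmid can recombine during propagation.
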