Features (pLannotate 1.2.2; 31 found; start..end, strand, type, name):
      5..231     +  promoter       RSV promoter: Rous sarcoma virus enhancer/promoter
    232..412     +  LTR            5' LTR (truncated): truncated 5' long terminal repeat (LTR) from HIV-1
    459..584     +  misc_feature   HIV-1 Ψ: packaging signal of human immunodeficiency virus type 1
    568..931     +  CDS            HIV-1 gag (fragment): gag protein from human immunodeficiency virus 1; gag
   1077..1310    +  misc_feature   RRE: The Rev response element (RRE) of HIV-1 allows for Rev-dependent mRNA export from the nucleus to the cytoplasm.
   1687..1713    +  CDS            Rev (fragment): human immunodeficiency virus 1 (HIV-1) Rev protein; rev; enhances nuclear export of unspliced and incompletely spliced viral mRNAs
   1720..1743    +  promoter       SV40 promoter (fragment): SV40 early promoter
   1744..1815    +  promoter       SV40 promoter (fragment): SV40 enhancer and early promoter
   1839..1974    +  rep_origin     SV40 ori: SV40 origin of replication
   2020..2616    +  CDS            PuroR (fragment): puromycin N-acetyltransferase; pac from Streptomyces; confers resistance to puromycin
   2665..2782    +  misc_feature   cPPT/CTS: central polypurine tract and central termination sequence of HIV-1
   2847..2913    +  CDS            small t antigen (fragment): SV40 (simian virus 40) small t antigen
   2920..4098    +  promoter       EF-1α promoter: strong constitutive promoter for human elongation factor EF-1α
   4100..4924    +  CDS            NFKBIB (fragment): IKBB_HUMAN - Also known as IKBB, TRIP9. Experimental evidence at protein level: Swiss-Prot protein existence level 1. Inhibits NF-kappa-B by complexing with and trapping it in the cytoplasm. However, the unphosphorylated form resynthesized after cell stimulation is able to bind NF-kappa-B allowing its transport to the nucleus and protecting it to further NFKBIA-dependent inactivation. Association with inhibitor kappa B-interacting NKIRAS1 and NKIRAS2 prevent its phosphorylation rendering it more resistant to degradation, explaining its slower degradation. From Homo sapiens (Human).
   4940..4993    +  promoter       U6 promoter (fragment): RNA polymerase III promoter for human U6 snRNA
   5035..5623    +  misc_feature   WPRE: woodchuck hepatitis virus posttranscriptional regulatory element
   5674..5693    +  misc_feature   cPPT/CTS (fragment): central polypurine tract and central termination sequence of HIV-1
   5695..5928    +  LTR            3' LTR (ΔU3): self-inactivating 3' long terminal repeat (LTR) from HIV-1
   6006..6127    +  polyA_signal   SV40 poly(A) signal: SV40 polyadenylation signal
   6167..6302    +  rep_origin     SV40 ori: SV40 origin of replication
   6323..6341    -  promoter       T7 promoter: promoter for bacteriophage T7 RNA polymerase
   6349..6504    +  CDS            lacZα (fragment): LacZα fragment of β-galactosidase; lacZ fragment
   6509..6937    +  rep_origin     f1 ori (sequence partly withheld): f1 bacteriophage origin of replication; arrow indicates direction of (+) strand synthesis
   6990..7094    +  promoter       AmpR promoter: bla
   7095..7955    +  CDS            AmpR: β-lactamase; bla; confers resistance to ampicillin, carbenicillin, and related antibiotics
   8126..8714    +  rep_origin     ori: high-copy-number ColE1/pMB1/pBR322/pUC origin of replication
   8897..8989    +  CDS            lacI (fragment): lac repressor; lacI; The lac repressor binds to the lac operator to inhibit transcription in E. coli. This inhibition can be relieved by adding lactose or isopropyl-β-D-thiogalactopyranoside (IPTG).
   9002..9023    +  protein_bind   CAP binding site: CAP binding activates transcription in the presence of cAMP. E. coli catabolite activator protein
   9038..9068    +  promoter       lac promoter: promoter for the E. coli lac operon
   9076..9092    +  protein_bind   lac operator: The lac repressor binds to the lac operator to inhibit transcription in E. coli. This inhibition can be relieved by adding lactose or isopropyl-β-D-thiogalactopyranoside (IPTG). lac repressor encoded by lacI
   9137..9155    +  promoter       T3 promoter: promoter for bacteriophage T3 RNA polymerase
>Addgene plasmid #143116 | TFORF1430 | addgene full sequence | sequence record 397864 | Addgene NGS Result
TTAATGTAGTCTTATGCAATACTCTTGTAGTCTTGCAACATGGTAACGATGAGTTAGCAACATGCCTTAC
AAGGAGAGAAAAAGCACCGTGCATGCCGATTGGTGGAAGTAAGGTGGTACGATCGTGCCTTATTAGGAAG
GCAACAGACGGGTCTGACATGGATTGGACGAACCACTGAATTGCCGCATTGCAGAGATATTGTATTTAAG
TGCCTAGCTCGATACATAAACGGGTCTCTCTGGTTAGACCAGATCTGAGCCTGGGAGCTCTCTGGCTAAC
TAGGGAACCCACTGCTTAAGCCTCAATAAAGCTTGCCTTGAGTGCTTCAAGTAGTGTGTGCCCGTCTGTT
GTGTGACTCTGGTAACTAGAGATCCCTCAGACCCTTTTAGTCAGTGTGGAAAATCTCTAGCAGTGGCGCC
CGAACAGGGACTTGAAAGCGAAAGGGAAACCAGAGGAGCTCTCTCGACGCAGGACTCGGCTTGCTGAAGC
GCGCACGGCAAGAGGCGAGGGGCGGCGACTGGTGAGTACGCCAAAAATTTTGACTAGCGGAGGCTAGAAG
GAGAGAGATGGGTGCGAGAGCGTCAGTATTAAGCGGGGGAGAATTAGATCGCGATGGGAAAAAATTCGGT
TAAGGCCAGGGGGAAAGAAAAAATATAAATTAAAACATATAGTATGGGCAAGCAGGGAGCTAGAACGATT
CGCAGTTAATCCTGGCCTGTTAGAAACATCAGAAGGCTGTAGACAAATACTGGGACAGCTACAACCATCC
CTTCAGACAGGATCAGAAGAACTTAGATCATTATATAATACAGTAGCAACCCTCTATTGTGTGCATCAAA
GGATAGAGATAAAAGACACCAAGGAAGCTTTAGACAAGATAGAGGAAGAGCAAAACAAAAGTAAGACCAC
CGCACAGCAAGCGGCCGCTGATCTTCAGACCTGGAGGAGGAGATATGAGGGACAATTGGAGAAGTGAATT
ATATAAATATAAAGTAGTAAAAATTGAACCATTAGGAGTAGCACCCACCAAGGCAAAGAGAAGAGTGGTG
CAGAGAGAAAAAAGAGCAGTGGGAATAGGAGCTTTGTTCCTTGGGTTCTTGGGAGCAGCAGGAAGCACTA
TGGGCGCAGCGTCAATGACGCTGACGGTACAGGCCAGACAATTATTGTCTGGTATAGTGCAGCAGCAGAA
CAATTTGCTGAGGGCTATTGAGGCGCAACAGCATCTGTTGCAACTCACAGTCTGGGGCATCAAGCAGCTC
CAGGCAAGAATCCTGGCTGTGGAAAGATACCTAAAGGATCAACAGCTCCTGGGGATTTGGGGTTGCTCTG
GAAAACTCATTTGCACCACTGCTGTGCCTTGGAATGCTAGTTGGAGTAATAAATCTCTGGAACAGATTTG
GAATCACACGACCTGGATGGAGTGGGACAGAGAAATTAACAATTACACAAGCTTAATACACTCCTTAATT
GAAGAATCGCAAAACCAGCAAGAAAAGAATGAACAAGAATTATTGGAATTAGATAAATGGGCAAGTTTGT
GGAATTGGTTTAACATAACAAATTGGCTGTGGTATATAAAATTATTCATAATGATAGTAGGAGGCTTGGT
AGGTTTAAGAATAGTTTTTGCTGTACTTTCTATAGTGAATAGAGTTAGGCAGGGATATTCACCATTATCG
TTTCAGACCCACCTCCCAACCCCGAGGGGACCCATGCATTGCATCTCAATTAGTCAGCAACCAGGTGTGG
AAAGTCCCCAGGCTCCCCAGCAGGCAGAAGTATGCAAAGCATGCGTCTCAATTAGTCAGCAACCATAGTC
CCGCCCCTAACTCCGCCCATCCCGCCCCTAACTCCGCCCAGTTCCGCCCATTCTCCGCCCCATGGCTGAC
TAATTTTTTTTATTTATGCAGAGGCCGAGGCCGCCTCGGCCTCTGAGCTATTCCAGAAGTAGTGAGGAGG
CTTTTTTGGAGGCCTAGGCTTTTGCAAAAAGCTTTCTAGAGGTACCACCGGAGCTTACCATGACCGAGTA
CAAGCCCACGGTGCGCCTCGCCACCCGCGACGACGTCCCCAGGGCCGTACGCACCCTCGCCGCCGCGTTC
GCCGACTACCCCGCCACGCGCCACACCGTCGATCCGGACCGCCACATCGAGCGGGTCACCGAGCTGCAAG
AACTCTTCCTCACGCGCGTCGGGCTCGACATCGGCAAGGTGTGGGTCGCGGACGACGGCGCCGCCGTGGC
GGTCTGGACCACGCCGGAGAGCGTCGAAGCGGGGGCGGTGTTCGCCGAGATCGGCCCGCGCATGGCCGAG
TTGAGCGGTTCCCGGCTGGCCGCGCAGCAACAGATGGAAGGCCTCCTGGCGCCGCACCGGCCCAAGGAGC
CCGCGTGGTTCCTGGCCACCGTCGGCGTCTCGCCCGACCACCAGGGCAAGGGTCTGGGCAGCGCCGTCGT
GCTCCCCGGAGTGGAGGCGGCCGAGCGCGCCGGGGTGCCCGCCTTCCTGGAGACCTCCGCGCCCCGCAAC
CTCCCCTTCTACGAGCGGCTCGGCTTCACCGTCACCGCCGACGTCGAGGTGCCCGAAGGACCGCGCACCT
GGTGCATGACCCGCAAGCCCGGTGCCAGTTAACGAATTCTAGATCTTGAGACAAATGGCAGTATTCATCC
ACAATTTTAAAAGAAAAGGGGGGATTGGGGGGTACAGTGCAGGGGAAAGAATAGTAGACATAATAGCAAC
AGACATACAAACTAAAGAATTACAAAAACAAATTACAAAAATTCAAAATTTTCGGGTTTATTACAGGGAC
AGCAGAGATCCACTTTGGCGCCGGCTCGAGGCCTGCAGGTGCAAAGATGGATAAAGTTTTAAACAGAGAG
GAATCTTTGCAGCTAATGGACCTTCTAGGTCTTGAAAGGAGTGGGAATTGGCTCCGGTGCCCGTCAGTGG
GCAGAGCGCACATCGCCCACAGTCCCCGAGAAGTTGGGGGGAGGGGTCGGCAATTGAACCGGTGCCTAGA
GAAGGTGGCGCGGGGTAAACTGGGAAAGTGATGTCGTGTACTGGCTCCGCCTTTTTCCCGAGGGTGGGGG
AGAACCGTATATAAGTGCAGTAGTCGCCGTGAACGTTCTTTTTCGCAACGGGTTTGCCGCCAGAACACAG
GTAAGTGCCGTGTGTGGTTCCCGCGGGCCTGGCCTCTTTACGGGTTATGGCCCTTGCGTGCCTTGAATTA
CTTCCACCTGGCTGCAGTACGTGATTCTTGATCCCGAGCTTCGGGTTGGAAGTGGGTGGGAGAGTTCGAG
GCCTTGCGCTTAAGGAGCCCCTTCGCCTCGTGCTTGAGTTGAGGCCTGGCCTGGGCGCTGGGGCCGCCGC
GTGCGAATCTGGTGGCACCTTCGCGCCTGTCTCGCTGCTTTCGATAAGTCTCTAGCCATTTAAAATTTTT
GATGACCTGCTGCGACGCTTTTTTTCTGGCAAGATAGTCTTGTAAATGCGGGCCAAGATCTGCACACTGG
TATTTCGGTTTTTGGGGCCGCGGGCGGCGACGGGGCCCGTGCGTCCCAGCGCACATGTTCGGCGAGGCGG
GGCCTGCGAGCGCGGCCACCGAGAATCGGACGGGGGTAGTCTCAAGCTGGCCGGCCTGCTCTGGTGCCTG
GCCTCGCGCCGCCGTGTATCGCCCCGCCCTGGGCGGCAAGGCTGGCCCGGTCGGCACCAGTTGCGTGAGC
GGAAAGATGGCCGCTTCCCGGCCCTGCTGCAGGGAGCTCAAAATGGAGGACGCGGCGCTCGGGAGAGCGG
GCGGGTGAGTCACCCACACAAAGGAAAAGGGCCTTTCCGTCCTCAGCCGTCGCTTCATGTGACTCCACGG
AGTACCGGGCGCCGTCCAGGCACCTCGATTAGTTCTCGAGCTTTTGGAGTACGTCGTCTTTAGGTTGGGG
GGAGGGGTTTTATGCGATGGAGTTTCCCCACACTGAGTGGGTGGAGACTGAAGTTAGGCCAGCTTGGCAC
TTGATGTAATTCTCCTTGGAATTTGCCCTTTTTGAGTTTGGATCTTGGTTCATTCTCAAGCCTCAGACAG
TGGTTCAAAGTTTTTTTCTTCCATTTCAGGTGTCGTGAGGCTAGCACCGCCACCATGGACCTGCAGAATG
ACCTAGGCCAGACAGCCCTGCACCTGGCAGCCATCCTGGGGGAGACATCCACGGTGGAGAAGCTGTACGC
AGCAGGCGCCGGGCTGTGTGTGGCGGAGCGTAGGGGCCACACGGCGCTGCACCTGGCCTGCCGTGTGGGG
GCACACGCCTGTGCCCGTGCCCTGCTTCAGCCCCGCCCCCGGCGCCCCAGGGAAGCCCCCGACACCTACC
TCGCTCAGGGCCCTGACCGTACTCCCGACACCAACCATACCCCTGTCGCCTTGTACCCCGATTCCGACTT
GGAGAAGGAAGAAGAGGAGAGTGAGGAGGACTGGAAGCTGCAGCTGGAGGCTGAAAACTACGAGGGCCAC
ACCCCACTCCACGTGGCCGTTATCCACAAAGATGTGGAGATGGTCCGGCTGCTCCGAGATGCTGGAGCTG
ACCTTGACAAACCGGAGCCCACGTGCGGCCGGAGCCCCCTTCATTTGGCAGTGGAGGCCCAGGCAGCCGA
TGTGCTGGAGCTTCTCCTGAGGGCAGGCGCGAACCCTGCTGCCCGCATGTACGGTGGCCGCACCCCACTC
GGCAGTGCCATGCTCCGGCCCAACCCCATCCTCGCCCGCCTCCTCCGTGCACACGGAGCCCCTGAGCCCG
AGGGCGAGGACGAGAAATCCGGCCCCTGCAGCAGCAGTAGCGACAGCGACAGCGGAGACGAGGGCGATGA
ATACGACGACATTGTGGTTCACAGCAGCCGCAGCCAAACCCGGCTGCCTCCCACCCCAGCCTCAAAACCT
CTTCCTGACGACCCCCGCCCCGTGTAGTAATGAACTAGTCCGTAACTTGAAAGTATTTCGATTTCTTGGC
TTTATATATCTTGTGGAAAGGACGATGTTACCACTGTCGAGGGTAACGCACGCGTTAAGTCGACAATCAA
CCTCTGGATTACAAAATTTGTGAAAGATTGACTGGTATTCTTAACTATGTTGCTCCTTTTACGCTATGTG
GATACGCTGCTTTAATGCCTTTGTATCATGCTATTGCTTCCCGTATGGCTTTCATTTTCTCCTCCTTGTA
TAAATCCTGGTTGCTGTCTCTTTATGAGGAGTTGTGGCCCGTTGTCAGGCAACGTGGCGTGGTGTGCACT
GTGTTTGCTGACGCAACCCCCACTGGTTGGGGCATTGCCACCACCTGTCAGCTCCTTTCCGGGACTTTCG
CTTTCCCCCTCCCTATTGCCACGGCGGAACTCATCGCCGCCTGCCTTGCCCGCTGCTGGACAGGGGCTCG
GCTGTTGGGCACTGACAATTCCGTGGTGTTGTCGGGGAAATCATCGTCCTTTCCTTGGCTGCTCGCCTGT
GTTGCCACCTGGATTCTGCGCGGGACGTCCTTCTGCTACGTCCCTTCGGCCCTCAATCCAGCGGACCTTC
CTTCCCGCGGCCTGCTGCCGGCTCTGCGGCCTCTTCCGCGTCTTCGCCTTCGCCCTCAGACGAGTCGGAT
CTCCCTTTGGGCCGCCTCCCCGCGTCGACTTTAAGACCAATGACTTACAAGGCAGCTGTAGATCTTAGCC
ACTTTTTAAAAGAAAAGGGGGGACTGGAAGGGCTAATTCACTCCCAACGAAGACAAGATCTGCTTTTTGC
TTGTACTGGGTCTCTCTGGTTAGACCAGATCTGAGCCTGGGAGCTCTCTGGCTAACTAGGGAACCCACTG
CTTAAGCCTCAATAAAGCTTGCCTTGAGTGCTTCAAGTAGTGTGTGCCCGTCTGTTGTGTGACTCTGGTA
ACTAGAGATCCCTCAGACCCTTTTAGTCAGTGTGGAAAATCTCTAGCAGTACGTATAGTAGTTCATGTCA
TCTTATTATTCAGTATTTATAACTTGCAAAGAAATGAATATCAGAGAGTGAGAGGAACTTGTTTATTGCA
GCTTATAATGGTTACAAATAAAGCAATAGCATCACAAATTTCACAAATAAAGCATTTTTTTCACTGCATT
CTAGTTGTGGTTTGTCCAAACTCATCAATGTATCTTATCATGTCTGGCTCTAGCTATCCCGCCCCTAACT
CCGCCCATCCCGCCCCTAACTCCGCCCAGTTCCGCCCATTCTCCGCCCCATGGCTGACTAATTTTTTTTA
TTTATGCAGAGGCCGAGGCCGCCTCGGCCTCTGAGCTATTCCAGAAGTAGTGAGGAGGCTTTTTTGGAGG
CCTAGGGACGTACCCAATTCGCCCTATAGTGAGTCGTATTACGCGCGCTCACTGGCCGTCGTTTTACAAC
GTCGTGACTGGGAAAACCCTGGCGTTACCCAACTTAATCGCCTTGCAGCACATCCCCCTTTCGCCAGCTG
GCGTAATAGCGAAGAGGCCCGCACCGATCGCCCTTCCCAACAGTTGCGCAGCCTGAATGGCGAATGGG
[124 nt withheld, positions 6509-6632]
C
[91 nt withheld, positions 6634-6724]
A
[49 nt withheld, positions 6726-6774]
CCTTTGACGTTGGAGTCCACGTTCTTT
[37 nt withheld, positions 6802-6838]
ACCCTATCTCGGTCTATTCTTTTGATTTATAAGGGATTTTGCCGATTTCGGCCTATTGGTTAAAAAATGA
GCTGATTTAACAAAAATTTAACGCGAATTTTAACAAAATATTAACGCTTACAATTTAGGTGGCACTTTTC
GGGGAAATGTGCGCGGAACCCCTATTTGTTTATTTTTCTAAATACATTCAAATATGTATCCGCTCATGAG
ACAATAACCCTGATAAATGCTTCAATAATATTGAAAAAGGAAGAGTATGAGTATTCAACATTTCCGTGTC
GCCCTTATTCCCTTTTTTGCGGCATTTTGCCTTCCTGTTTTTGCTCACCCAGAAACGCTGGTGAAAGTAA
AAGATGCTGAAGATCAGTTGGGTGCACGAGTGGGTTACATCGAACTGGATCTCAACAGCGGTAAGATCCT
TGAGAGTTTTCGCCCCGAAGAACGTTTTCCAATGATGAGCACTTTTAAAGTTCTGCTATGTGGCGCGGTA
TTATCCCGTATTGACGCCGGGCAAGAGCAACTCGGTCGCCGCATACACTATTCTCAGAATGACTTGGTTG
AGTACTCACCAGTCACAGAAAAGCATCTTACGGATGGCATGACAGTAAGAGAATTATGCAGTGCTGCCAT
AACCATGAGTGATAACACTGCGGCCAACTTACTTCTGACAACGATCGGAGGACCGAAGGAGCTAACCGCT
TTTTTGCACAACATGGGGGATCATGTAACTCGCCTTGATCGTTGGGAACCGGAGCTGAATGAAGCCATAC
CAAACGACGAGCGTGACACCACGATGCCTGTAGCAATGGCAACAACGTTGCGCAAACTATTAACTGGCGA
ACTACTTACTCTAGCTTCCCGGCAACAATTAATAGACTGGATGGAGGCGGATAAAGTTGCAGGACCACTT
CTGCGCTCGGCCCTTCCGGCTGGCTGGTTTATTGCTGATAAATCTGGAGCCGGTGAGCGTGGGTCTCGCG
GTATCATTGCAGCACTGGGGCCAGATGGTAAGCCCTCCCGTATCGTAGTTATCTACACGACGGGGAGTCA
GGCAACTATGGATGAACGAAATAGACAGATCGCTGAGATAGGTGCCTCACTGATTAAGCATTGGTAACTG
TCAGACCAAGTTTACTCATATATACTTTAGATTGATTTAAAACTTCATTTTTAATTTAAAAGGATCTAGG
TGAAGATCCTTTTTGATAATCTCATGACCAAAATCCCTTAACGTGAGTTTTCGTTCCACTGAGCGTCAGA
CCCCGTAGAAAAGATCAAAGGATCTTCTTGAGATCCTTTTTTTCTGCGCGTAATCTGCTGCTTGCAAACA
AAAAAACCACCGCTACCAGCGGTGGTTTGTTTGCCGGATCAAGAGCTACCAACTCTTTTTCCGAAGGTAA
CTGGCTTCAGCAGAGCGCAGATACCAAATACTGTTCTTCTAGTGTAGCCGTAGTTAGGCCACCACTTCAA
GAACTCTGTAGCACCGCCTACATACCTCGCTCTGCTAATCCTGTTACCAGTGGCTGCTGCCAGTGGCGAT
AAGTCGTGTCTTACCGGGTTGGACTCAAGACGATAGTTACCGGATAAGGCGCAGCGGTCGGGCTGAACGG
GGGGTTCGTGCACACAGCCCAGCTTGGAGCGAACGACCTACACCGAACTGAGATACCTACAGCGTGAGCT
ATGAGAAAGCGCCACGCTTCCCGAAGGGAGAAAGGCGGACAGGTATCCGGTAAGCGGCAGGGTCGGAACA
GGAGAGCGCACGAGGGAGCTTCCAGGGGGAAACGCCTGGTATCTTTATAGTCCTGTCGGGTTTCGCCACC
TCTGACTTGAGCGTCGATTTTTGTGATGCTCGTCAGGGGGGCGGAGCCTATGGAAAAACGCCAGCAACGC
GGCCTTTTTACGGTTCCTGGCCTTTTGCTGGCCTTTTGCTCACATGTTCTTTCCTGCGTTATCCCCTGAT
TCTGTGGATAACCGTATTACCGCCTTTGAGTGAGCTGATACCGCTCGCCGCAGCCGAACGACCGAGCGCA
GCGAGTCAGTGAGCGAGGAAGCGGAAGAGCGCCCAATACGCAAACCGCCTCTCCCCGCGCGTTGGCCGAT
TCATTAATGCAGCTGGCACGACAGGTTTCCCGACTGGAAAGCGGGCAGTGAGCGCAACGCAATTAATGTG
AGTTAGCTCACTCATTAGGCACCCCAGGCTTTACACTTTATGCTTCCGGCTCGTATGTTGTGTGGAATTG
TGAGCGGATAACAATTTCACACAGGAAACAGCTATGACCATGATTACGCCAAGCGCGCAATTAACCCTCA
CTAAAGGGAACAAAAGCTGGAGCTGCAAGC
