>Addgene plasmid #143116 | TFORF1430 | depositor partial sequence | sequence record 281486 | Insert
ACCGCCACCATGGACCTGCAGAATGACCTAGGCCAGACAGCCCTGCACCTGGCAGCCATCCTGGGGGAGA
CATCCACGGTGGAGAAGCTGTACGCAGCAGGCGCCGGGCTGTGTGTGGCGGAGCGTAGGGGCCACACGGC
GCTGCACCTGGCCTGCCGTGTGGGGGCACACGCCTGTGCCCGTGCCCTGCTTCAGCCCCGCCCCCGGCGC
CCCAGGGAAGCCCCCGACACCTACCTCGCTCAGGGCCCTGACCGTACTCCCGACACCAACCATACCCCTG
TCGCCTTGTACCCCGATTCCGACTTGGAGAAGGAAGAAGAGGAGAGTGAGGAGGACTGGAAGCTGCAGCT
GGAGGCTGAAAACTACGAGGGCCACACCCCACTCCACGTGGCCGTTATCCACAAAGATGTGGAGATGGTC
CGGCTGCTCCGAGATGCTGGAGCTGACCTTGACAAACCGGAGCCCACGTGCGGCCGGAGCCCCCTTCATT
TGGCAGTGGAGGCCCAGGCAGCCGATGTGCTGGAGCTTCTCCTGAGGGCAGGCGCGAACCCTGCTGCCCG
CATGTACGGTGGCCGCACCCCACTCGGCAGTGCCATGCTCCGGCCCAACCCCATCCTCGCCCGCCTCCTC
CGTGCACACGGAGCCCCTGAGCCCGAGGGCGAGGACGAGAAATCCGGCCCCTGCAGCAGCAGTAGCGACA
GCGACAGCGGAGACGAGGGCGATGAATACGACGACATTGTGGTTCACAGCAGCCGCAGCCAAACCCGGCT
GCCTCCCACCCCAGCCTCAAAACCTCTTCCTGACGACCCCCGCCCCGTGTAGTAATGAACTAGTCCGTAA
CTTGAAAGTATTTCGATTTCTTGGCTTTATATATCTTGTGGAAAGGACGATGTTACCACTGTCGAGGGTA
ACGC
