>Addgene plasmid #143116 | TFORF1430 | depositor partial sequence | sequence record 281487 | Barcode
TGTTACCACTGTCGAGGGTAACGC
